>Addgene plasmid #190589 | pNL-5.1 | addgene full sequence | sequence record 377126 | Addgene NGS Result
GTCAATACGGGATAATACCGCGCCACATAGCAGAACTTTAAAAGTGCTCATCATTGGAAAACGTTCTTCG
GGGCGAAAACTCTCAAGGATCTTACCGCTGTTGAGATCCAGTTCGATGTAACCCACTCGTGCACCCAACT
GATCTTCAGCATCTTTTACTTTCACCAGCGTTTCTGGGTGAGCAAAAACAGGAAGGCAAAATGCCGCAAA
AAAGGGAATAAGGGCGACACGGAAATGTTGAATACTCATACTCTTCCTTTTTCAATATTATTGAAGCATT
TATCAGGGTTATTGTCTCATGAGCGGATACATATTTGAATGTATTTAGAAAAATAAACAAATAGGGGTTC
CGCGCACATTTCCCCGAAAAGTGCCACCTGACGTCTAAGAAACCATTATTATCATGACATTAACCTATAA
AAATAGGCGTATCACGAGGCCCTTTCGTCTCGCGCGTTTCGGTGATGACGGTGAAAACCTCTGACACATG
CAGCTCCCGGAGACGGTCACAGCTTGTCTGTAAGCGGATGCCGGGAGCAGACAAGCCCGTCAGGGCGCGT
CAGCGGGTGTTGGCGGGTGTCGGGGCTGGCTTAACTATGCGGCATCAGAGCAGATTGTACTGAGAGTGCA
CCATATGCGGTGTGAAATACCGCACAGATGCGTAAGGAGAAAATACCGCATCAGGCGCCATTCGCCATTC
AGGCTGCGCAACTGTTGGGAAGGGCGATCGGTGCGGGCCTCTTCGCTATTACGCCAGGGGAGGCAGAGAT
TGCAGTAAGCTGAGATCGCAGCACTGCACTCCAGCCTGGGCGACAGAGTAAGACTCTGTCTCAAAAATAA
AATAAATAAATCAATCAGATATTCCAATCTTTTCCTTTATTTATTTATTTATTTTCTATTTTGGAAACAC
AGTCCTTCCTTATTCCAGAATTACACATATATTCTATTTTTCTTTATATGCTCCAGTTTTTTTTAGACCT
TCACCTGAAATGTGTGTATACAAAATCTAGGCCAGTCCAGCAGAGCCTAAAGGTAAAAAATAAAATAATA
AAAAATAAATAAAATCTAGCTCACTCCTTCACATCAAAATGGAGATACAGCTGTTAGCATTAAATACCAA
ATAACCCATCTTGTCCTCAATAATTTTAAGCGCCTCTCTCCACCACATCTAACTCCTGTCAAAGGCATGT
GCCCCTTCCGGGCGCTCTGCTGTGCTGCCAACCAACTGGCATGTGGACTCTGCAGGGTCCCTAACTGCCA
AGCCCCACAGTGTGCCCTGAGGCTGCCCCTTCCTTCTAGCGGCTGCCCCCACTCGGCTTTGCTTTCCCTA
GTTTCAGTTACTTGCGTTCAGCCAAGGTCTGAAACTAGGTGCGCACAGAGCGGTAAGACTGCGAGAGAAA
GAGACCAGCTTTACAGGGGGTTTATCACAGTGCACCCTGACAGTCGTCAGCCTCACAGGGGGTTTATCAC
ATTGCACCCTGACAGTCGTCAGCCTCACAGGGGGTTTATCACAGTGCACCCTTACAATCATTCCATTTGA
TTCACAATTTTTTTAGTCTCTACTGTGCCTAACTTGTAAGTTAAATTTGATCAGAGGTGTGTTCCCAGAG
GGGAAAACAGTATATACAGGGTTCAGTACTATCGCATTTCAGGCCTCCACCTGGGTCTTGGAATGTGTCC
CCCGAGGGGTGATGACTACCTCAGTTGGATCTCCACAGGTCACAGTGACACAAGATAACCAAGACACCTC
CCAAGGCTACCACAATGGGCCGCCCTCCACGTGCACATGGCCGGAGGAACTGCCATGTCGGAGGTGCAAG
CACACCTGCGCATCAGAGTCCTTGGTGTGGAGGGAGGGACCAGCGCAGCTTCCAGCCATCCACCTGATGA
ACAGAACCTAGGGAAAGCCCCAGTTCTACTTACACCAGGAAAGGCTGGAAGGGCTAATTTGGTCCCAAAA
AAGACAAGAGATCCTTGATCTGTGGATCTACCACACACAAGGCTACTTCCCTGATTGGCAGAACTACACA
CCAGGGCCAGGGATCAGATATCCACTGACCTTTGGATGGTGCTTCAAGTTAGTACCAGTTGAACCAGAGC
AAGTAGAAGAGGCCAATGAAGGAGAGAACAACAGCTTGTTACACCCTATGAGCCAGCATGGGATGGAGGA
CCCGGAGGGAGAAGTATTAGTGTGGAAGTTTGACAGCCTCCTAGCATTTCGTCACATGGCCCGAGAGCTG
CATCCGGAGTACTACAAAGACTGCTGACATCGAGCTTTCTACAAGGGACTTTCCGCTGGGGACTTTCCAG
GGAGGTGTGGCCTGGGCGGGACTGGGGAGTGGCGAGCCCTCAGATGCTACATATAAGCAGCTGCTTTTTG
CCTGTACTGGGTCTCTCTGGTTAGACCAGATCTGAGCCTGGGAGCTCTCTGGCTAACTAGGGAACCCACT
GCTTAAGCCTCAATAAAGCTTGCCTTGAGTGCTCAAAGTAGTGTGTGCCCGTCTGTTGTGTGACTCTGGT
AACTAGAGATCCCTCAGACCCTTTTAGTCAGTGTGGAAAATCTCTAGCAGTGGCGCCCGAACAGGGACTT
GAAAGCGAAAGTAAAGCCAGAGGAGATCTCTCGACGCAGGACTCGGCTTGCTGAAGCGCGCACGGCAAGA
GGCGAGGGGCGGCGACTGGTGAGTACGCCAAAAATTTTGACTAGCGGAGGCTAGAAGGAGAGAGATGGGT
GCGAGAGCGTCGGTATTAAGCGGGGGAGAATTAGATAAATGGGAAAAAATTCGGTTAAGGCCAGGGGGAA
AGAAACAATATAAACTAAAACATATAGTATGGGCAAGCAGGGAGCTAGAACGATTCGCAGTTAATCCTGG
CCTTTTAGAGACATCAGAAGGCTGTAGACAAATACTGGGACAGCTACAACCATCCCTTCAGACAGGATCA
GAAGAACTTAGATCATTATATAATACAATAGCAGTCCTCTATTGTGTGCATCAAAGGATAGATGTAAAAG
ACACCAAGGAAGCCTTAGATAAGATAGAGGAAGAGCAAAACAAAAGTAAGAAAAAGGCACAGCAAGCAGC
AGCTGACACAGGAAACAACAGCCAGGTCAGCCAAAATTACCCTATAGTGCAGAACCTCCAGGGGCAAATG
GTACATCAGGCCATATCACCTAGAACTTTAAATATGACTCCGCCCATCCCGCCCCTAACTCCGCCCAGTT
CCGCCCATTCTCCGCCCCATGGCTGACTAATTTTTTTTATTTATGCAGAGGCCGAGGCCGCCTCGGCCTC
TGAGCTATTCCAGAAGTAGTGAGGAGGCTTTTTTGGAGGCCTAGGCTTTTGCAAATGCATAAAAGAAAAG
GGGGGATTGGGGGGTACAGTGCAGGGGAAAGAATAGTAGACATAATAGCAACAGACATACAAACTAAAGA
ATTACAAAAACAAATTACAAAAATTCAAAATTTTCGGGTTTATTACAGGGACAGCAGAGATCCACAATTG
GAGAAGTGAATTATATAAATATAAAGTAGTAAAAATTGAACCATTAGGAGTAGCACCCACCAAGGCAAAG
AGAAGAGTGGTGCAGAGAGAAAAAAGAGCAGTGGGAATAGGAGCTTTGTTCCTTGGGTTCTTGGGAGCAG
CAGGAAGCACTATGGGCGCAGCGTCAATGACGCTGACGGTACAGGCCAGACAATTATTGTCTGGTATAGT
GCAGCAGCAGAACAATTTGCTGAGGGCTATTGAGGCGCAACAGCATCTGTTGCAACTCACAGTCTGGGGC
ATCAAGCAGCTCCAGGCAAGAATCCTGGCTGTGGAAAGATACCTAAAGGATCAACAGCTCCTGGGGATTT
GGGGTTGCTCTGGAAAACTCATTTGCACCACTGCTGTGCCTTGGAATGCTAGTTGGAGTAATAAATCTCT
GGAACAGATTTGGAATAACATGACCTGGATGGAGTGGGACAGAGAAATTAACAATTACACAAGCTTAATA
CACTCCTTAATTGAAGAATCGCAAAACCAGCAAGAAAAGAATGAACAAGAATTATTGGAATTAGATAAAT
GGGCAAGTTTGTGGAATTGGTTTAACATAACAAATTGGCTGTGGTATATAAAATTATTCATAATGATAGT
AGGAGGCTTGGTAGGTTTAAGAATAGTTTTTGCTGTACTTTCTGTAGTGAATAGAGTTAGGCAGGGATAT
TCACCATTATCGTTTCAGACCCACCTCCCAATCCCGAGGGGACCCGACAGGCCCGAAGGAATAGAAGAAG
AAGGTGGAGAGAGAGACAGAGACAGATCCATTCGATTAGTGAACGGATCTATGTGGAATGTGTGTCAGTT
AGGGTGTGGAAAGTCCCCAGGCTCCCCAGCAGGCAGAAGTATGCAAAGCATGCATCTCAATTAGTCAGCA
ACCAGGTGTGGAAAGTCCCCAGGCTCCCCAGCAGGCAGAAGTATGCAAAGCATGCATCTCAATTAGTCAG
CAACCATAGTCCCGCCCCTAACTCCGCCCATCCCGCCCCTAACTCCGCCCAGTTCCGCCCATTCTCCGCC
CCATGGCTGACTAATTTTTTTTATTTATGCAGAGGCCGAGGCCGCCTCGGCCTCTGAGCTATTCCAGAAG
TAGTGAGGAGGCTTTTTTGGAGGCCTAGGCTTTTGCAAAGATCGATCAAGAGACAGGATGAGGATCGTTT
CGCATGATTGAACAAGATGGATTGCACGCAGGTTCTCCGGCCGCTTGGGTGGAGAGGCTATTCGGCTATG
ACTGGGCACAACAGACAATCGGCTGCTCTGATGCCGCCGTGTTCCGGCTGTCAGCGCAGGGGCGCCCGGT
TCTTTTTGTCAAGACCGACCTGTCCGGTGCCCTGAATGAACTGCAAGACGAGGCAGCGCGGCTATCGTGG
CTGGCCACGACGGGCGTTCCTTGCGCAGCTGTGCTCGACGTTGTCACTGAAGCGGGAAGGGACTGGCTGC
TATTGGGCGAAGTGCCGGGGCAGGATCTCCTGTCATCTCACCTTGCTCCTGCCGAGAAAGTATCCATCAT
GGCTGATGCAATGCGGCGGCTGCATACGCTTGATCCGGCTACCTGCCCATTCGACCACCAAGCGAAACAT
CGCATCGAGCGAGCACGTACTCGGATGGAAGCCGGTCTTGTCGATCAGGATGATCTGGACGAAGAGCATC
AGGGGCTCGCGCCAGCCGAACTGTTCGCCAGGCTCAAGGCGAGCATGCCCGACGGCGAGGATCTCGTCGT
GACCCATGGCGATGCCTGCTTGCCGAATATCATGGTGGAAAATGGCCGCTTTTCTGGATTCATCGACTGT
GGCCGGCTGGGTGTGGCGGACCGCTATCAGGACATAGCGTTGGCTACCCGTGATATTGCTGAAGAGCTTG
GCGGCGAATGGGCTGACCGCTTCCTCGTGCTTTACGGTATCGCCGCTCCCGATTCGCAGCGCATCGCCTT
CTATCGCCTTCTTGACGAGTTCTTCTGAAGATCGATCCCTCGATTAGTTATTACCGGACTCAGATCTCGA
GACCTAGAAAAACATGGAGCAATCACAAGTAGCAATACAGCAGCTAACAATGCTGCTTGTGCCTGGCTAG
AAGCACAAGAGGAGGAAGAGGTGGGTTTTCCAGTCACACCTCAGGTACCTTTAAGACCAATGACTTACAA
GGCAGCTGTAGATCTTAGCCACTTTTTAAAAGAAAAGGGGGGACTGGAAGGGCTAATTCACTCCCAAAGA
AGACAAGATCTCAGATCCCTAATTCCTCTCTTCTCCTCTCTCCAGATAACTTCGTATAATGTATGCTATA
CGAAGTTATGGGAATTCCTGGCCAAGCCTTTGTCTCAAGAAGAATCCACCCTCATTGAAAGAGCAACGGC
TACAATCAACAGCATCCCCATCTCTGAAGACTACAGCGTCGCCAGCGCAGCTCTCTCTAGCGACGGCCGC
ATCTTCACTGGTGTCAATGTATATCATTTTACTGGGGGACCTTGTGCAGAACTCGTGGTGCTGGGCACTG
CTGCTGCTGCGGCAGCTGGCAACCTGACTTGTATCGTCGCGATCGGAAATGAGAACAGGGGCATCTTGAG
CCCCTGCGGACGGTGCCGACAGGTGCTTCTCGATCTGCATCCTGGGATCAAAGCCATAGTGAAGGACAGT
GATGGACAGCCGACGGCAGTTGGGATTCGTGAATTGCTGCCCTCTGGTTATGTGTGGGAGGGCTAATGAC
TGCAGATAACTTCGTATAATGTATGCTATACGAAGTTATGGGTGAGCAAGGGCGAGGAGCTGTTCACCGG
GGTGGTGCCCATCCTGGTCGAGCTGGACGGCGACGTAAACGGCCACAAGTTCAGCGTGTCCGGCGAGGGC
GAGGGCGATGCCACCTACGGCAAGCTGACCCTGAAGTTCATCTGCACCACCGGCAAGCTGCCCGTGCCCT
GGCCCACCCTCGTGACCACCCTGACCTACGGCGTGCAGTGCTTCAGCCGCTACCCCGACCACATGAAGCA
GCACGACTTCTTCAAGTCCGCCATGCCCGAAGGCTACGTCCAGGAGCGCACCATCTTCTTCAAGGACGAC
GGCAACTACAAGACCCGCGCCGAGGTGAAGTTCGAGGGCGACACCCTGGTGAACCGCATCGAGCTGAAGG
GCATCGACTTCAAGGAGGACGGCAACATCCTGGGGCACAAGCTGGAGTACAACTACAACAGCCACAACGT
CTATATCATGGCCGACAAGCAGAAGAACGGCATCAAGGTGAACTTCAAGATCCGCCACAACATCGAGGAC
GGCAGCGTGCAGCTCGCCGACCACTACCAGCAGAACACCCCCATCGGCGACGGCCCCGTGCTGCTGCCCG
ACAACCACTACCTGAGCACCCAGTCCGCCCTGAGCAAAGACCCCAACGAGAAGCGCGATCACATGGTCCT
GCTGGAGTTCGTGACCGCCGCCGGGATCACTCTCGGCATGGACGAGCTGTACAAGAAGGTAAGTAGATCT
CGCTCGACGGTACCGCGGGCCCGGGATCCACCGGATCTAGATGCTACATATAAGCAGCTGCTTTTTGCCT
GTACTGGGTCTCTCTGGTTAGACCAGATCTGAGCCTGGGAGCTCTCTGGCTAACTAGGGAACCCACTGCT
TAAGCCTCAATAAAGCTTGCCTTGAGTGCTTCAAGTAGTGTGTGCCCGTCTGTTGTGTGACTCTGGTAAC
TAGAGATCCCTCAGACCCTTTTAGTCAGTGTGGAAAATCTCTAGCACCCAGGAGGTAGAGGTTGCAGTGA
GCCAAGATCGCGCCACTGCATTCCAGCCTGGGCAAGAAAACAAGACTGTCTAAAATAATAATAATAAGTT
AAGGGTATTAAATATATTTATACATGGAGGTCATAAAAATATATATATTTGGGCTGGGCGCAGTGGCTCA
CACCTGCGCCCGGCCCTTTGGGAGGCCGAGGCAGGTGGATCACCTGAGTTTGGGAGTTCCAGACCAGCCT
GACCAACATGGAGAAACCCCTTCTCTGTGTATTTTTAGTAGATTTTATTTTATGTGTATTTTATTCACAG
GTATTTCTGGAAAACTGAAACTGTTTTTCCTCTACTCTGATACCACAAGAATCATCAGCACAGAGGAAGA
CTTCTGTGATCAAATGTGGTGGGAGAGGGAGGTTTTCACCAGCACATGAGCAGTCAGTTCTGCCGCAGAC
TCGGCGGGTGTCCTTCGGTTCAGTTCCAACACCGCCTGCCTGGAGAGAGGTCAGACCACAGGGTGAGGGC
TCAGTCCCCAAGACATAAACACCCAAGACATAAACACCCAACAGGTCCACCCCGCCTGCTGCCCAGGCAG
AGCCGATTCACCAAGACGGGAATTAGGATAGAGAAAGAGTAAGTCACACAGAGCCGGCTGTGCGGGAGAA
CGGAGTTCTATTATGACTCAAATCAGTCTCCCCAAGCATTCGGGGATCAGAGTTTTTAAGGATAACTTAG
TGTGTAGGGGGCCAGTGAGTTGGAGATGAAAGCGTAGGGAGTCGAAGGTGTCCTTTTGCGCCGAGTCAGT
TCCTGGGTGGGGGCCACAAGATCGGATGAGCCAGTTTATCAATCCGGGGGTGCCAGCTGATCCATGGAGT
GCAGGGTCTGCAAAATATCTCAAGCACTGATTGATCTTAGGTTTTACAATAGTGATGTTACCCCAGGAAC
AATTTGGGGAAGGTCAGAATCTTGTAGCCTGTAGCTGCATGACTCCTAAACCATAATTTCTTTTTTGTTT
TTTTTTTTTTATTTTTGAGACAGGGTCTCACTCTGTCACCTAGGCTGGAGTGCAGTGGTGCAATCACAGC
TCACTGCAGCCTCAACGTCGTAAGCTCAAGCGATCCTCCCACCTCAGCCTGCCTGGTAGCTGAGACTACA
AGCGACGCCCCAGTTAATTTTTGTATTTTTGGTAGAGGCAGCGTTTTGCCGTGTGGCCCTGGCTGGTCTC
GAACTCCTGGGCTCAAGTGATCCAGCCTCAGCCTCCCAAAGTGCTGGGACAACCGGGGCCAGTCACTGCA
CCTGGCCCTAAACCATAATTTCTAATCTTTTGGCTAATTTGTTAGTCCTACAAAGGCAGTCTAGTCCCCA
GGCAAAAAGGGGGTTTGTTTCGGGAAAGGGCTGTTACTGTCTTTGTTTCAAACTATAAACTAAGTTCCTC
CTAAACTTAGTTCGGCCTACACCCAGGAATGAACAAGGAGAGCTTGGAGGTTAGAAGCACGATGGAATTG
GTTAGGTCAGATCTCTTTCACTGTCTGAGTTATAATTTTGCAATGGTGGTTCAAAGACTGCCCGCTTCTG
ACACCAGTCGCTGCATTAATGAATCGGCCAACGCGCGGGGAGAGGCGGTTTGCGTATTGGGCGCTCTTCC
GCTTCCTCGCTCACTGACTCGCTGCGCTCGGTCGTTCGGCTGCGGCGAGCGGTATCAGCTCACTCAAAGG
CGGTAATACGGTTATCCACAGAATCAGGGGATAACGCAGGAAAGAACATGTGAGCAAAAGGCCAGCAAAA
GGCCAGGAACCGTAAAAAGGCCGCGTTGCTGGCGTTTTTCCATAGGCTCCGCCCCCCTGACGAGCATCAC
AAAAATCGACGCTCAAGTCAGAGGTGGCGAAACCCGACAGGACTATAAAGATACCAGGCGTTTCCCCCTG
GAAGCTCCCTCGTGCGCTCTCCTGTTCCGACCCTGCCGCTTACCGGATACCTGTCCGCCTTTCTCCCTTC
GGGAAGCGTGGCGCTTTCTCATAGCTCACGCTGTAGGTATCTCAGTTCGGTGTAGGTCGTTCGCTCCAAG
CTGGGCTGTGTGCACGAACCCCCCGTTCAGCCCGACCGCTGCGCCTTATCCGGTAACTATCGTCTTGAGT
CCAACCCGGTAAGACACGACTTATCGCCACTGGCAGCAGCCACTGGTAACAGGATTAGCAGAGCGAGGTA
TGTAGGCGGTGCTACAGAGTTCTTGAAGTGGTGGCCTAACTACGGCTACACTAGAAGAACAGTATTTGGT
ATCTGCGCTCTGCTGAAGCCAGTTACCTTCGGAAAAAGAGTTGGTAGCTCTTGATCCGGCAAACAAACCA
CCGCTGGTAGCGGTGGTTTTTTTGTTTGCAAGCAGCAGATTACGCGCAGAAAAAAAGGATCTCAAGAAGA
TCCTTTGATCTTTTCTACGGGGTCTGACGCTCAGTGGAACGAAAACTCACGTTAAGGGATTTTGGTCATG
AGATTATCAAAAAGGATCTTCACCTAGATCCTTTTAAATTAAAAATGAAGTTTTAAATCAATCTAAAGTA
TATATGAGTAAACTTGGTCTGACAGTTACCAATGCTTAATCAGTGAGGCACCTATCTCAGCGATCTGTCT
ATTTCGTTCATCCATAGTTGCCTGACTCCCCGTCGTGTAGATAACTACGATACGGGAGGGCTTACCATCT
GGCCCCAGTGCTGCAATGATACCGCGAGACCCACGCTCACCGGCTCCAGATTTATCAGCAATAAACCAGC
CAGCCGGAAGGGCCGAGCGCAGAAGTGGTCCTGCAACTTTATCCGCCTCCATCCAGTCTATTAATTGTTG
CCGGGAAGCTAGAGTAAGTAGTTCGCCAGTTAATAGTTTGCGCAACGTTGTTGCCATTGCTACAGGCATC
GTGGTGTCACGCTCGTCGTTTGGTATGGCTTCATTCAGCTCCGGTTCCCAACGATCAAGGCGAGTTACAT
GATCCCCCATGTTGTGCAAAAAAGCGGTTAGCTCCTTCGGTCCTCCGATCGTTGTCAGAAGTAAGTTGGC
CGCAGTGTTATCACTCATGGTTATGGCAGCACTGCATAATTCTCTTACTGTCATGCCATCCGTAAGATGC
TTTTCTGTGACTGGTGAGTACTCAACCAAGTCATTCTGAGAATAGTGTATGCGGCGACCGAGTTGCTCTT
GCCCGGC
Features (pLannotate 1.2.2; 27 found; start..end, strand, type, name):
    250..354     -  promoter       AmpR promoter: bla
    449..484     +  CDS            rop (fragment): Rop protein, which maintains plasmids at low copy number; rop
    586..685     +  misc_feature   bom (fragment): basis of mobility region from pBR322
    691..757     -  CDS            lacZα (fragment): LacZα fragment of β-galactosidase; lacZ fragment
   1935..2264    +  CDS            nef (fragment): NEF_HV1A2 - Experimental evidence at protein level: Swiss-Prot protein existence level 1. Extracellular Nef protein targets CD4(+) T-lymphocytes for apoptosis by interacting with CXCR4 surface receptors. From Human immunodeficiency virus type 1 group M subtype B (isolate ARV2/SF2) (HIV-1).
   2312..2569    +  LTR            5' LTR (truncated): truncated 5' long terminal repeat (LTR) from HIV-1
   2617..2741    +  misc_feature   HIV-1 Ψ: packaging signal of human immunodeficiency virus type 1
   2725..3183    +  CDS            HIV-1 gag (fragment): gag protein from human immunodeficiency virus 1; gag
   3196..3331    +  rep_origin     SV40 ori: SV40 origin of replication
   3350..3464    +  misc_feature   cPPT/CTS: central polypurine tract and central termination sequence of HIV-1
   3609..3842    +  misc_feature   RRE: The Rev response element (RRE) of HIV-1 allows for Rev-dependent mRNA export from the nucleus to the cytoplasm.
   4219..4319    +  CDS            Rev (fragment): human immunodeficiency virus 1 (HIV-1) Rev protein; rev; enhances nuclear export of unspliced and incompletely spliced viral mRNAs
   4330..4659    +  promoter       SV40 promoter: SV40 enhancer and early promoter
   4694..5488    +  CDS            NeoR/KanR: aminoglycoside phosphotransferase from Tn5; aph(3')-II (or nptII); confers resistance to neomycin, kanamycin, and G418 (Geneticin®)
   5516..5713    +  CDS            nef (fragment): NEF_HV1Z2 - Experimental evidence at protein level: Swiss-Prot protein existence level 1. Extracellular Nef protein targets CD4(+) T-lymphocytes for apoptosis by interacting with CXCR4 surface receptors. From Human immunodeficiency virus type 1 group M subtype D (isolate Z2/CDC-Z34) (HIV-1).
   5715..5751    +  LTR            3' LTR (ΔU3) (fragment): self-inactivating 3' long terminal repeat (LTR) from HIV-1
   5786..5819    -  protein_bind   loxP: Cre-mediated recombination occurs in the 8-bp core sequence (GCATACAT). Cre recombinase
   5829..6226    +  CDS            BSD (fragment): blasticidin S deaminase; Aspergillus terreus BSD; confers resistance to blasticidin
   6236..6269    -  protein_bind   loxP: Cre-mediated recombination occurs in the 8-bp core sequence (GCATACAT). Cre recombinase
   6272..6985    +  CDS            EGFP: EGFP is a basic (constitutively fluorescent) green fluorescent protein published in 1996, derived from Aequorea victoria. It is reported to be a rapidly-maturing weak dimer with moderate acid sensitivity.
   7004..7029    +  misc_feature   MCS (fragment): multiple cloning site
   7076..7256    +  LTR            5' LTR (truncated): truncated 5' long terminal repeat (LTR) from HIV-1
   7430..7510    +  CDS            C8orf44 (fragment): CH044_HUMAN - Experimental evidence at transcript level: Swiss-Prot protein existence level 2. From Homo sapiens (Human).
   8303..8491    +  CDS            EEF1AKMT2 (fragment): EFMT2_HUMAN - Also known as C10orf138, METTL10 From Homo sapiens (Human).
   8830..8884    -  CDS            lacI (fragment): lac repressor; lacI; The lac repressor binds to the lac operator to inhibit transcription in E. coli. This inhibition can be relieved by adding lactose or isopropyl-β-D-thiogalactopyranoside (IPTG).
   9067..9655    -  rep_origin     ori: high-copy-number ColE1/pMB1/pBR322/pUC origin of replication
   9826..249     -  CDS            AmpR (across the origin): β-lactamase; bla; confers resistance to ampicillin, carbenicillin, and related antibiotics
