[The description below was written by a language model from this plasmid's Addgene catalogue record and pLannotate feature annotations shown in this document.]
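Description:
pNL-5.1 is an HIV-1-derived lentiviral vector built on the pNL-neo backbone and designed to deliver an artificial exon into the genomes of mammalian cells for protein tagging. It is maintained in E. coli as a high-copy plasmid through a ColE1/pUC-type origin and ampicillin resistance (bla). The annotated viral elements include a 5' LTR, the Ψ packaging signal with an adjoining gag fragment, the cPPT/CTS, the Rev response element and fragments of rev and nef. These are the cis-acting sequences needed for packaging, reverse transcription, nuclear import and Rev-dependent export of the vector RNA. A few short hits to human genes downstream of the 3' LTR may be flanking genomic sequence carried over from the parental proviral clone, though the record does not say so.

Two payloads are present. An internal SV40 enhancer/early promoter drives a 795 bp NeoR gene, so transduced cells can be selected with G418 regardless of where the vector integrates. The second payload, an artificial exon of about 1.2 kb, has no promoter of its own and its promoter is catalogued as "cellular". In the feature table it sits within the 3' LTR region, between a ΔU3 fragment and the remaining LTR sequence. There, a blasticidin S deaminase coding segment flanked by two loxP sites is followed directly by EGFP. An insert at this position would be expected to be copied into both LTRs during reverse transcription. Expression presumably depends on integration within a transcribed host gene and splicing of the exon into its mRNA, yielding a BSD–EGFP-tagged fusion that can be selected with blasticidin and seen by fluorescence. The loxP sites should allow Cre to remove the BSD portion and leave an EGFP tag. Splice signals are not annotated in the feature table.
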