Addgene plasmid #190589: pNL-5.1
Purpose: Lentiviral vector-mediated delivery of artificial exons for protein tagging in mammalian cells
Depositing lab: Jakob Reiser. Depositing organization: Louisiana State University Health Sciences Center, New Orleans. Publication: Improved tagging strategy for protein identification in mammalian cells. Bialkowska A, Zhang XY, Reiser J. BMC Genomics. 2005 Sep 4;6:113. doi: 10.1186/1471-2164-6-113. PubMed 16138932.
Backbone
  Vector backbone: pNL-neo
  Vector type: Lentiviral
  Selectable markers: Neomycin (select with G418)
Growth in bacteria
  Bacterial resistance: Ampicillin, 100 μg/mL
  Growth temperature: 37°C
  Growth strain: NEB Stable
  Copy number: High Copy
Gene/Insert 1
  Gene/Insert name: NeoR transgene
  Species: Synthetic
  Insert size (bp): 795
  Promoter: SV40
  Cloning method: Unknown
  Sequencing primers: 5′ N/A; 3′ N/A
Gene/Insert 2
  Gene/Insert name: artificial exon encoding BSD and EGFP
  Species: Synthetic
  Insert size (bp): 1200
  Promoter: Cellular
  Cloning method: Unknown
  Sequencing primers: 5′ N/A; 3′ N/A
Terms and licenses: Academic/Nonprofit Terms; Industry Terms: Not Available to Industry
How to cite: pNL-5.1 was a gift from Jakob Reiser (Addgene plasmid # 190589 ; http://n2t.net/addgene:190589 ; RRID:Addgene_190589)
